>Addgene plasmid #181867 | pAAV-shMcu-2 | addgene full sequence | sequence record 356033 | Addgene NGS Result
TAGCTGCGCGCTCGCTCGCTCACTGAGGCCGCCCGGGCAAAGCCCGGGCGTCGGGCGACCTTTGGTCGCC
CGGCCTCAGTGAGCGAGCGAGCGCGCAGAGAGGGAGTGGCCAACTCCATCACTAGGGGTTCCTTGTAGTT
AATGATTAACCCGCCATGCTACTTATCTACGTAGCCATGCTCTAGGTACCCTCGAGGAGGAGAAGCATGA
ATTCCCCAGTGGAAAGACGCGCAGGCAAAACGCACCACGTGACGGAGCGTGACCGCGCGCCGAGCGCGCG
CCAAGGTCGGGCAGGAAGAGGGCCTATTTCCCATGATTCCTTCATATTTGCATATACGATACAAGGCTGT
TAGAGAGATAATTAGAATTAATTTGACTGTAAACACAAAGATATTAGTACAAAATACGTGACGTAGAAAG
TAATAATTTCTTGGGTAGTTTGCAGTTTTAAAATTATGTTTTAAAATGGACTATCATATGCTTACCGTAA
CTTGAAAGTATTTCGATTTCTTGGGTTTATATATCTTGTGGAAAGGACGCGGGATCCCCGGGCTTAGCGA
GTCTTGTCTTCAAGAGAGACAAGACTCGCTAAGCCCTTTTTGGAAAAGCTTGGCACTGGCCGTACTAGTG
GTACCATTGACGTCAATAATGACGTATGTTCCCATAGTAACGCCAATAGGGACTTTCCATTGACGTCAAT
GGGTGGAGTATTTACGGTAAACTGCCCACTTGGCAGTACATCAAGTGTATCATATGCCAAGTACGCCCCC
TATTGACGTCAATGACGGTAAATGGCCCGCCTGGCATTATGCCCAGTACATGACCTTATGGGACTTTCCT
ACTTGGCAGTACATCTACGTATTAGTCATCGCTATTACCATGGTCGAGGTGAGCCCCACGTTCTGCTTCA
CTCTCCCCATCTCCCCCCCCTCCCCACCCCCAATTTTGTATTTATTTATTTTTTAATTATTTTGTGCAGC
GATGGGGGCGGGGGGGGGGGGGGGGCGCGCGCCRGGSGGGGSGGGGSGGGGSGRGGGGSGGGGSGGGGSG
RGGSGGRGAGGTGCGGCGGCAGCCAATCAGAGCGGCGCGCTCCGAAAGTTTCCTTTTATGGCGAGGCGGC
GGCGGCGGCGGCCCTATAAAAAGCGAAGCGCGCGGCGGGCGGGAGTCGCTGCGCGCTGCCTTCGCCCCGT
GCCCCGCTCCGCCGCCGCCTCGCGCCGCCCGCCCCGGCTCTGACTGACCGCGTTACTCCCACAGGTGAGC
GGGCGGGACGGCCCTTCTCCTCCGGGCTGTAATTAGCGCTTGGTTTAATGACGGCTTGTTTCTTTTCTGT
GGCTGCGTGAAAGCCTTGAGGGGCTCCGGGAGGGCCCTTTGTGCGGGGGGAGCGGCTCGGGGCTGTCCGC
GGGGGGACGGCTGCCTTCGGGGGGGACGGGGCAGGGCGGGGTTCGGCTTCTGGCGTGTGACCGGCGGCTC
TAGAGCCTCTGCTAACCATGTTCATGCCTTCTTCTTTTTCCTACAGCTCCTGGGCAACGTGCTGGTTATT
GTGCTGTCTCATCATTTTGGCAAAGAATTGGATCGATCCACCATGGTGAGCAAGCAGATCCTGAAGAACA
CCGGCCTGCAGGAGATCATGAGCTTCAAGGTGAACCTGGAGGGCGTGGTGAACAACCACGTGTTCACCAT
GGAGGGCTGCGGCAAGGGCAACATCCTGTTCGGCAACCAGCTGGTGCAGATCCGCGTGACCAAGGGCGCC
CCCCTGCCCTTCGCCTTCGACATCCTGAGCCCCGCCTTCCAGTACGGCAACCGCACCTTCACCAAGTACC
CCGAGGACATCAGCGACTTCTTCATCCAGAGCTTCCCCGCCGGCTTCGTGTACGAGCGCACCCTGCGCTA
CGAGGACGGCGGCCTGGTGGAGATCCGCAGCGACATCAACCTGATCGAGGAGATGTTCGTGTACCGCGTG
GAGTACAAGGGCCGCAACTTCCCCAACGACGGCCCCGTGATGAAGAAGACCATCACCGGCCTGCAGCCCA
GCTTCGAGGTGGTGTACATGAACGACGGCGTGCTGGTGGGCCAGGTGATCCTGGTGTACCGCCTGAACAG
CGGCAAGTTCTACAGCTGCCACATGCGCACCCTGATGAAGAGCAAGGGCGTGGTGAAGGACTTCCCCGAG
TACCACTTCATCCAGCACCGCCTGGAGAAGACCTACGTGGAGGACGGCGGCTTCGTGGAGCAGCACGAGA
CCGCCATCGCCCAGCTGACCAGCCTGGGCAAGCCCCTGGGCAGCCTGCACGAGTGGGTGTAATAGGAATT
CGATATCAAGCTAGCTTATCGATAATCAACCTCTGGATTACAAAATTTGTGAAAGATTGACTGGTATTCT
TAACTATGTTGCTCCTTTTACGCTATGTGGATACGCTGCTTTAATGCCTTTGTATCATGCTATTGCTTCC
CGTATGGCTTTCATTTTCTCCTCCTTGTATAAATCCTGGTTGCTGTCTCTTTATGAGGAGTTGTGGCCCG
TTGTCAGGCAACGTGGCGTGGTGTGCACTGTGTTTGCTGACGCAACCCCCACTGGTTGGGGCATTGCCAC
CACCTGTCAGCTCCTTTCCGGGACTTTCGCTTTCCCCCTCCCTATTGCCACGGCGGAACTCATCGCCGCC
TGCCTTGCCCGCTGCTGGACAGGGGCTCGGCTGTTGGGCACTGACAATTCCGTGGTGTTGTCGGGGAAAT
CATCGTCCTTTCCTTGGCTGCTCGCCTGTGTTGCCACCTGGATTCTGCGCGGGACGTCCTTCTGCTACGT
CCCTTCGGCCCTCAATCCAGCGGACCTTCCTTCCCGCGGCCTGCTGCCGGCTCTGCGGCCTCTTCCGCGT
CTTCGCCTTCGCCCTCAGACGAGTCGGATCTCCCTTTGGGCCGCCTCCCCGCATCGATACCGTCGACTCG
CTGATCAGCCTCGACTGTGCCTTCTAGTTGCCAGCCATCTGTTGTTTGCCCCTCCCCCGTGCCTTCCTTG
ACCCTGGAAGGTGCCACTCCCACTGTCCTTTCCTAATAAAATGAGGAAATTGCATCGCATTGTCTGAGTA
GGTGTCGTTCTATTCTGGGGGGTGGGGTGGGGCAGGACAGCAAGGGGGAGGATTGGGAAGACAATAGCAG
GCATGCTGGGGATGCGGTGGGCTCTATGGCTTCTGAGGCGGAAAGAACCAGCTGGGGCTCGACTAGAGCA
TGGCTACGTAGATAAGTAGCATGGCGGGTTAATCATTAACTACAAGGAACCCCTAGTGATGGAGTTGGCC
ACTCCCTCTCTGCGCGCTCGCTCGCTCACTGAGGCCGGGCGACCAAAGGTCGCCCGACGCCCGGGCGGCC
TCAGTGAGCGAGCGAGCGCGCAGAGCTTTTTGCAAAAGCCTAGGCCTCCAAAAAAGCCTCCTCACTACTT
CTGGAATAGCTCAGAGGCCGAGGCGGCCTCGGCCTCTGCATAAATAAAAAAAATTAGTCAGCCATGGGGC
GGAGAATGGGCGGAACTGGGCGGAGTTAGGGGCGGGATGGGCGGAGTTAGGGGCGGGACTATGGTTGCTG
ACTAATTGAGATGCATGCTTTGCATACTTCTGCCTGCTGGGGAGCCTGGGGACTTTCCACACCTGGTTGC
TGACTAATTGAGATGCATGCTTTGCATACTTCTGCCTGCTGGGGAGCCTGGGGACTTTCCACACCCTAAC
TGACACACATTCCACAGCTGCATTAATGAATCGGCCAACGCGCGGGGAGAGGCGGTTTGCGTATTGGGCG
CTCTTCCGCTTCCTCGCTCACTGACTCGCTGCGCTCGGTCGTTCGGCTGCGGCGAGCGGTATCAGCTCAC
TCAAAGGCGGTAATACGGTTATCCACAGAATCAGGGGATAACGCAGGAAAGAACATGTGAGCAAAAGGCC
AGCAAAAGGCCAGGAACCGTAAAAAGGCCGCGTTGCTGGCGTTTTTCCATAGGCTCCGCCCCCCTGACGA
GCATCACAAAAATCGACGCTCAAGTCAGAGGTGGCGAAACCCGACAGGACTATAAAGATACCAGGCGTTT
CCCCCTGGAAGCTCCCTCGTGCGCTCTCCTGTTCCGACCCTGCCGCTTACCGGATACCTGTCCGCCTTTC
TCCCTTCGGGAAGCGTGGCGCTTTCTCATAGCTCACGCTGTAGGTATCTCAGTTCGGTGTAGGTCGTTCG
CTCCAAGCTGGGCTGTGTGCACGAACCCCCCGTTCAGCCCGACCGCTGCGCCTTATCCGGTAACTATCGT
CTTGAGTCCAACCCGGTAAGACACGACTTATCGCCACTGGCAGCAGCCACTGGTAACAGGATTAGCAGAG
CGAGGTATGTAGGCGGTGCTACAGAGTTCTTGAAGTGGTGGCCTAACTACGGCTACACTAGAAGAACAGT
ATTTGGTATCTGCGCTCTGCTGAAGCCAGTTACCTTCGGAAAAAGAGTTGGTAGCTCTTGATCCGGCAAA
CAAACCACCGCTGGTAGCGGTGGTTTTTTTGTTTGCAAGCAGCAGATTACGCGCAGAAAAAAAGGATCTC
AAGAAGATCCTTTGATCTTTTCTACGGGGTCTGACGCTCAGTGGAACGAAAACTCACGTTAAGGGATTTT
GGTCATGAGATTATCAAAAAGGATCTTCACCTAGATCCTTTTAAATTAAAAATGAAGTTTTAAATCAATC
TAAAGTATATATGAGTAAACTTGGTCTGACAGTTACCAATGCTTAATCAGTGAGGCACCTATCTCAGCGA
TCTGTCTATTTCGTTCATCCATAGTTGCCTGACTCCCCGTCGTGTAGATAACTACGATACGGGAGGGCTT
ACCATCTGGCCCCAGTGCTGCAATGATACCGCGAGACCCACGCTCACCGGCTCCAGATTTATCAGCAATA
AACCAGCCAGCCGGAAGGGCCGAGCGCAGAAGTGGTCCTGCAACTTTATCCGCCTCCATCCAGTCTATTA
ATTGTTGCCGGGAAGCTAGAGTAAGTAGTTCGCCAGTTAATAGTTTGCGCAACGTTGTTGCCATTGCTAC
AGGCATCGTGGTGTCACGCTCGTCGTTTGGTATGGCTTCATTCAGCTCCGGTTCCCAACGATCAAGGCGA
GTTACATGATCCCCCATGTTGTGCAAAAAAGCGGTTAGCTCCTTCGGTCCTCCGATCGTTGTCAGAAGTA
AGTTGGCCGCAGTGTTATCACTCATGGTTATGGCAGCACTGCATAATTCTCTTACTGTCATGCCATCCGT
AAGATGCTTTTCTGTGACTGGTGAGTACTCAACCAAGTCATTCTGAGAATAGTGTATGCGGCGACCGAGT
TGCTCTTGCCCGGCGTCAATACGGGATAATACCGCGCCACATAGCAGAACTTTAAAAGTGCTCATCATTG
GAAAACGTTCTTCGGGGCGAAAACTCTCAAGGATCTTACCGCTGTTGAGATCCAGTTCGATGTAACCCAC
TCGTGCACCCAACTGATCTTCAGCATCTTTTACTTTCACCAGCGTTTCTGGGTGAGCAAAAACAGGAAGG
CAAAATGCCGCAAAAAAGGGAATAAGGGCGACACGGAAATGTTGAATACTCATACTCTTCCTTTTTCAAT
ATTATTGAAGCATTTATCAGGGTTATTGTCTCATGAGCGGATACATATTTGAATGTATTTAGAAAAATAA
ACAAATAGGGGTTCCGCGCACATTTCCCCGAAAAGTGCCACCTGACGTCTAAGAAACCATTATTATCATG
ACATTAACCTATAAAAATAGGCGTATCACGAGGCCCTTTCGTCTCGCGCGTTTCGGTGATGACGGTGAAA
ACCTCTGACACATGCAGCTCCCGGAGACGGTCACAGCTTGTCTGTAAGCGGATGCCGGGAGCAGACAAGC
CCGTCAGGGCGCGTCAGCGGGTGTTGGCGGGTGTCGGGGCTGGCTTAACTATGCGGCATCAGAGCAGATT
GTACTGAGAGTGCACCATTCGACGCTCTCCCTTATGCGACTCCTGCATTAGGAAGCAGCCCAGTAGTAGG
TTGAGGCCGTTGAGCACCGCCGCCGCAAGGAATGGTGCATGCAAGGAGATGGCGCCCAACAGTCCCCCGG
CCACGGGGCCTGCCACCATACCCACGCCGAAACAAGCGCTCATGAGCCCGAAGTGGCGAGCCCGATCTTC
CCCATCGGTGATGTCGGCGATATAGGCGCCAGCAACCGCACCTGTGGCGCCGGTGATGCCGGCCACGATG
CGTCCGGCGTAGAGGATCTGGCTAGCGATGACCCTGCTGATTGGTTCGCTGACCATTTCCGGGTGCGGGA
CGGCGTTACCAGAAACTCAGAAGGTTCGTCCAACCAAACCGACTCTGACGGCAGTTTACGAGAGAGATGA
TAGGGTCTGCTTCAGTAAGCCAGATGCTACACAATTAGGCTTGTACATATTGTCGTTAGAACGCGGCTAC
AATTAATACATAACCTTATGTATCATACACATACGATTTAGGTGACACTATAGAATACACGGAATTAATT
C
Features (pLannotate 1.2.2; 22 found; start..end, strand, type, name):
      2..133     -  repeat_region  AAV2 ITR (fragment): inverted terminal repeat of adeno-associated virus serotype 2 inverted
    298..538     +  promoter       U6 promoter: RNA polymerase III promoter for human U6 snRNA
    634..882     +  enhancer       CMV enhancer (fragment): human cytomegalovirus immediate early enhancer
    884..1161    +  promoter       chicken β-actin promoter: No description available
   1162..1297    +  intron         hybrid intron (fragment): hybrid between chicken β-actin (CBA) and minute virus of mice (MMV) introns (Gray et al., 2011)
   1386..1516    +  intron         chimeric intron (fragment): chimera between introns from chicken β-actin and rabbit β-globin
   1583..2302    +  CDS            hrGFP: humanized Renilla green fluorescent protein mammalian codon-optimized
   2304..2322    +  misc_feature   MCS (fragment): pBluescript multiple cloning site
   2334..2922    +  misc_feature   WPRE: woodchuck hepatitis virus posttranscriptional regulatory element
   2955..3066    +  polyA_signal   bGH poly(A) signal: bovine growth hormone polyadenylation signal
   3183..3204    +  promoter       SV40 promoter (fragment): SV40 enhancer and early promoter
   3265..3356    +  repeat_region  AAV2 ITR (fragment): inverted terminal repeat of adeno-associated virus serotype 2 inverted
   3356..3385    -  repeat_region  AAV2 ITR (fragment): inverted terminal repeat of adeno-associated virus serotype 2 inverted
   3389..3718    -  promoter       SV40 promoter: SV40 enhancer and early promoter
   3725..3781    -  CDS            lacI (fragment): lac repressor; lacI; The lac repressor binds to the lac operator to inhibit transcription in E. coli. This inhibition can be relieved by adding lactose or isopropyl-β-D-thiogalactopyranoside (IPTG).
   3964..4552    -  rep_origin     ori: high-copy-number ColE1/pMB1/pBR322/pUC origin of replication
   4723..5583    -  CDS            AmpR: β-lactamase; bla; confers resistance to ampicillin, carbenicillin, and related antibiotics
   5584..5688    -  promoter       AmpR promoter: bla
   5783..5818    +  CDS            rop (fragment): Rop protein, which maintains plasmids at low copy number; rop
   5920..5968    +  misc_feature   bom (fragment): basis of mobility region from pBR322
   5969..6248    -  CDS            TcR (fragment): tetracycline efflux protein; tet; confers resistance to tetracycline
   6476..6494    +  promoter       SP6 promoter: promoter for bacteriophage SP6 RNA polymerase
