[The description below was written by a language model from this plasmid's Addgene catalogue record and pLannotate feature annotations shown in this document.]
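Description:
pAAV-shMcu-2 is an adeno-associated virus (AAV) transfer plasmid of about 6.5 kb, built on the pAAV-U6_CAG-hrGFP backbone, that knocks down the mouse mitochondrial calcium uniporter (Mcu) while fluorescently marking the transduced cells. It is propagated in E. coli through a high-copy ColE1/pUC-type origin and selected with ampicillin via the β-lactamase gene. The record lists a recombination-deficient strain for growth, as is common for plasmids carrying repeat-rich ITRs. The bacterial portion also contains pBR322-derived remnants (fragments of rop, bom, the tetracycline resistance gene and lacI), an SV40 promoter and an SP6 promoter. None of these appears to belong to the payload.

Between the AAV2 inverted terminal repeats, which direct replication and packaging of the intervening DNA into AAV particles, sit two independent expression units. The first is a human U6 RNA polymerase III promoter driving a short hairpin RNA against mouse Mcu, cloned between BamHI and HindIII sites that were both preserved. The hairpin itself is not annotated in the feature table. The second is a CAG-type promoter (CMV enhancer, chicken β-actin promoter and chimeric intron sequences) driving humanized Renilla GFP (hrGFP), followed by a WPRE to enhance transcript stability and expression, and a bovine growth hormone polyadenylation signal. Although the catalogue lists hrGFP as a tag, it is a separately transcribed reporter rather than a fusion partner.

The construct is intended for producing recombinant AAV, or for direct transfection, to silence Mcu in mouse cells, with green fluorescence identifying the cells that received the shRNA. The associated publication concerns Mcu's role in excitotoxicity and neuroprotective nuclear calcium signalling. The "-2" in the name suggests it is one of several Mcu-targeting hairpins, though the record does not say so.
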