Addgene plasmid #181867: pAAV-shMcu-2
Purpose: Expresses Mcu-targeted shRNA under control of the U6 promoter and hrGFP under control of the synthetic CAG promoter
Depositing lab: Hilmar Bading. Depositing organization: Universitaet Heidelberg. Publication: Mitochondrial calcium uniporter Mcu controls excitotoxicity and is transcriptionally repressed by neuroprotective nuclear calcium signals. Qiu J, Tan YW, Hagenston AM, Martel MA, Kneisel N, Skehel PA, Wyllie DJ, Bading H, Hardingham GE. Nat Commun. 2013;4:2034. doi: 10.1038/ncomms3034. PubMed 23774321.
Backbone
  Vector backbone: pAAV-U6_CAG-hrGFP
  Vector type: Mammalian Expression, Mouse Targeting, Adenoviral, AAV
Growth in bacteria
  Bacterial resistance: Ampicillin, 100 μg/mL
  Growth temperature: 37°C
  Growth strain: NEB Stable
  Copy number: Unknown
Gene/Insert
  Gene/Insert name: mitochondrial calcium uniporter (alt name: MCU)
  gRNA/shRNA sequence: gggcttagcgagtcttgtc
  Species: M. musculus (mouse)
  GenBank ID: NM_001033259.4
  Entrez Gene: Mcu (a.k.a. 2010012O16Rik, C10orf42, Ccdc109a, D130073L02Rik, Gm64)
  Promoter: U6
  Tag / fusion protein: hrGFP (N terminal on backbone)
  Cloning method: Restriction Enzyme; 5′ cloning site BamHI (not destroyed); 3′ cloning site HindIII (not destroyed)
  Sequencing primers: 5′ TTGGGTAGTTTGCAGTTTTAAAATT; 3′ TCACTGAGGAAGCTCTCTG
Terms and licenses: Academic/Nonprofit Terms; Industry Terms: Not Available to Industry
How to cite: pAAV-shMcu-2 was a gift from Hilmar Bading (Addgene plasmid # 181867 ; http://n2t.net/addgene:181867 ; RRID:Addgene_181867)
